>Addgene plasmid #173739 | pJRK151 | addgene full sequence | sequence record 342438 | Addgene NGS Result
GAGGTCTGCCTCGTGAAGAAGGTGTTGCTGACTCATACCAGGCCTGAATCGCCCCATCATCCAGCCAGAA
AGTGAGGGAGCCACGGTTGATGAGAGCTTTGTTGTAGGTGGACCAGTTGGTGATTTTGAACTTTTGCTTT
GCCACGGAACGGTCTGCGTTGTCGGGAAGATGCGTGATCTGATCCTTCAACTCAGCAAAAGTTCGATTTA
TTCAACAAAGCCACGTTGTGTCTCAAAATCTCTGATGTTACATTGCACAAGATAAAAATATATCATCATG
AACAATAAAACTGTCTGCTTACATAAACAGTAATACAAGGGGTGTTATGAGCCATATTCAACGGGAAACG
TCTTGCTCGAAGCCGCGATTAAATTCCAACATGGATGCTGATTTATATGGGTATAAATGGGCTCGCGATA
ATGTCGGGCAATCAGGTGCGACAATCTATCGATTGTATGGGAAGCCCGATGCGCCAGAGTTGTTTCTGAA
ACATGGCAAAGGTAGCGTTGCCAATGATGTTACAGATGAGATGGTCAGACTAAACTGGCTGACGGAATTT
ATGCCTCTTCCGACCATCAAGCATTTTATCCGTACTCCTGATGATGCATGGTTACTCACCACTGCGATCC
CCGGGAAAACAGCATTCCAGGTATTAGAAGAATATCCTGATTCAGGTGAAAATATTGTTGATGCGCTGGC
AGTGTTCCTGCGCCGGTTGCATTCGATTCCTGTTTGTAATTGTCCTTTTAACAGCGATCGCGTATTTCGT
CTCGCTCAGGCGCAATCACGAATGAATAACGGTTTGGTTGATGCGAGTGATTTTGATGACGAGCGTAATG
GCTGGCCTGTTGAACAAGTCTGGAAAGAAATGCATAAGCTTTTGCCATTCTCACCGGATTCAGTCGTCAC
TCATGGTGATTTCTCACTTGATAACCTTATTTTTGACGAGGGGAAATTAATAGGTTGTATTGATGTTGGA
CGAGTCGGAATCGCAGACCGATACCAGGATCTTGCCATCCTATGGAACTGCCTCGGTGAGTTTTCTCCTT
CATTACAGAAACGGCTTTTTCAAAAATATGGTATTGATAATCCTGATATGAATAAATTGCAGTTTCATTT
GATGCTCGATGAGTTTTTCTAATCAGAATTGGTTAATTGGTTGTAACACTGGCAGAGCATTACGCTGACT
TGACGGGACGGCGGCTTTGTTGAATAAATCGCATTCGCCATTCAGGCTGCGCAACTGTTGGGAAGGGCGA
TCGGTGCGGGCCTCTTCGCTATTACGCCAGCTGGCGAAAGGGGGATGTGCTGCAAGGCGATTAAGTTGGG
TAACGCCAGGGTTTTCCCAGTCACGACGTTGTAAAACGACGGCCAGTGCCAAGCTTGCATGCCTGCAGGT
CGACTCTAGAGGATCCCCGGGTACCGAGCTGCTCTTCGCTTACCTTAAAATTCAAAAATTAATTTCAGAT
CAGTCATAACCAAGAAAACAAAATAAACGTTAGGACAGAAAATTCAAATTAATTAAAAATTATGCTGAAT
AAGAAAATTACATGCAAAGCCTTATTTTCCTCATAGAAACAGTTGAATAACATATTTTTTAATTGAAAAC
ATAGCAAAATTCGTGGTAAAATTTGTCAAAACCTTGGAAAAAATCGAAAAAAGAACATTTCCCGATGCAT
TTTCCTATTTCTCGTTGCCGACAACGTATAAACGTTGAATACTCAGTCAACGAATTTGGCTGCTGGCTTG
GACTCTCGCACGGAAGAGACGCGTGTGTAGATTTACGACGAAAGCAAAAATCCACGAAGAGCAGCTCGAA
TTCGTAATCATGTCATAGCTGTTTCCTGTGTGAAATTGTTATCCGCTCACAATTCCACACAACATACGAG
CCGGAAGCATAAAGTGTAAAGCCTGGGGTGCCTAATGAGTGAGCTAACTCACATTAATTGCGTTGCGCTC
ACTGCCCGCTTTCCAGTCGGGAAACCTGTCGTGCCAGCTGCATTAATGAATCGGCCAACGCGCGGGGAGA
GGCGGTTTGCGTATTGGCGAACTTTTGCTGAGTTGAAGGATCAGATCACGCATCTTCCCGACAACGCAGA
CCGTTCCGTGGCAAAGCAAAAGTTCAAAATCAGTAACCGTCAGTGCCGATAAGTTCAAAGTTAAACCTGG
TGTTGATACCAACATTGAAACGTTGATCGAAAACGCGCTGAAAAACGCTGCTGAATGTGCGAGCTTCTTC
CGCTTCCTCGCTCACTGACTCGCTGCGCTCGGTCGTTCGGCTGCGGCGAGCGGTATCAGCTCACTCAAAG
GCGGTAATACGGTTATCCACAGAATCAGGGGATAACGCAGGAAAGAACATGTGAGCAAAAGGCCAGCAAA
AGGCCAGGAACCGTAAAAAGGCCGCGTTGCTGGCGTTTTTCCATAGGCTCCGCCCCCCTGACGAGCATCA
CAAAAATCGACGCTCAAGTCAGAGGTGGCGAAACCCGACAGGACTATAAAGATACCAGGCGTTTCCCCCT
GGAAGCTCCCTCGTGCGCTCTCCTGTTCCGACCCTGCCGCTTACCGGATACCTGTCCGCCTTTCTCCCTT
CGGGAAGCGTGGCGCTTTCTCATAGCTCACGCTGTAGGTATCTCAGTTCGGTGTAGGTCGTTCGCTCCAA
GCTGGGCTGTGTGCACGAACCCCCCGTTCAGCCCGACCGCTGCGCCTTATCCGGTAACTATCGTCTTGAG
TCCAACCCGGTAAGACACGACTTATCGCCACTGGCAGCAGCCACTGGTAACAGGATTAGCAGAGCGAGGT
ATGTAGGCGGTGCTACAGAGTTCTTGAAGTGGTGGCCTAACTACGGCTACACTAGAAGAACAGTATTTGG
TATCTGCGCTCTGCTGAAGCCAGTTACCTTCGGAAAAAGAGTTGGTAGCTCTTGATCCGGCAAACAAACC
ACCGCTGGTAGCGGTGGTTTTTTTGTTTGCAAGCAGCAGATTACGCGCAGAAAAAAAGGATCTCAAGAAG
ATCCTTTGATCTTTTCTACGGGGTCTGACGCTCAGTGGAACTCCGTCGA
Features (pLannotate 1.2.2; 9 found; start..end, strand, type, name):
      2..142     -  CDS            TRA2_ECOLX (fragment): Protein predicted: Swiss-Prot protein existence level 4. Required for transposition of transposon Tn903. From Escherichia coli.
    327..1142    +  CDS            KanR: aminoglycoside phosphotransferase; aph(3')-Ia; confers resistance to kanamycin in bacteria or G418 (Geneticin®) in eukaryotes
   1224..1378    -  CDS            lacZα (fragment): LacZα fragment of β-galactosidase; lacZ fragment
   1381..1430    -  misc_feature   MCS (fragment): pUC18/19 multiple cloning site
   1856..1872    -  protein_bind   lac operator: The lac repressor binds to the lac operator to inhibit transcription in E. coli. This inhibition can be relieved by adding lactose or isopropyl-β-D-thiogalactopyranoside (IPTG). lac repressor encoded by lacI
   1880..1910    -  promoter       lac promoter: promoter for the E. coli lac operon
   1925..1946    -  protein_bind   CAP binding site: CAP binding activates transcription in the presence of cAMP. E. coli catabolite activator protein
   1959..2047    -  CDS            lacI (fragment): lac repressor; lacI; The lac repressor binds to the lac operator to inhibit transcription in E. coli. This inhibition can be relieved by adding lactose or isopropyl-β-D-thiogalactopyranoside (IPTG).
   2418..3006    -  rep_origin     ori: high-copy-number ColE1/pMB1/pBR322/pUC origin of replication
