[The description below was written by a language model from this plasmid's Addgene catalogue record and pLannotate feature annotations shown in this document.]
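Description:
pJRK151 is a small bacterial cloning plasmid (about 3.1 kb in the sequenced record) built on the pHSG298 backbone. It serves as a donor, or module, plasmid for SapTrap assembly, a modular cloning approach used to build Caenorhabditis elegans constructs from standardised parts. It is maintained in E. coli at high copy through a ColE1/pUC-type origin and is selected with kanamycin through the aph(3')-Ia aminoglycoside phosphotransferase gene. A short fragment of a Tn903 transposition protein next to this gene is a remnant of the transposon from which the marker was derived. The rest of the annotated backbone is the pUC-style lac cloning region: a lacI fragment, the CAP binding site, the lac promoter and operator, a partial multiple cloning site and a lacZα fragment.

The payload is a 389 bp fragment carrying the C. elegans rps-0 promoter. The automated feature table does not annotate it. However, an unannotated gap of roughly 400 bp lies between the partial multiple cloning site and the lac operator, which fits an insert placed in the cloning site and interrupting lacZα. The depositor notes that the insert may sit in reverse orientation relative to the backbone. This should not matter for a donor part, since the fragment is meant to be excised and joined to other modules rather than expressed from this plasmid. The record does not annotate the flanking type IIS sites or overhangs that set its assembly position, and it does not give the cloning sites used. The plasmid was deposited with work describing a fluorescence-based protein-protein interaction assay in C. elegans, where it presumably supplies the promoter module for expression constructs.
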