Addgene plasmid #173739: pJRK151
Purpose: donor plasmid for SapTrap assembly
Depositing lab: Mike Boxem. Depositing organization: Utrecht University. Publication: CeLINC, a fluorescence-based protein-protein interaction assay in Caenorhabditis elegans. Kroll JR, Remmelzwaal S, Boxem M. Genetics. 2021 Dec 10;219(4). pii: 6380436. doi: 10.1093/genetics/iyab163. PubMed 34849800.
Backbone
  Vector backbone: pHSG298
  Backbone manufacturer: Takara Bio
  Backbone size w/o insert (bp): 2675
  Vector type: Other
Growth in bacteria
  Bacterial resistance: Kanamycin, 50 μg/mL
  Growth temperature: 37°C
  Growth strain: DH5alpha
  Copy number: High Copy
Gene/Insert
  Gene/Insert name: rps-0 promoter
  Species: C. elegans (nematode)
  Insert size (bp): 389
  Cloning method: Restriction Enzyme; 5′ cloning site Unknown (unknown if destroyed)
  Sequencing primers: 5′ M13 (-21) Forward; 3′ M13/pUC Reverse
Terms and licenses: Academic/Nonprofit Terms; Industry Terms: Not Available to Industry
Depositor comments: Insert may be inserted in reverse orientation in the backbone plasmid. Please visit https://doi.org/10.1101/2021.06.01.446599 for bioRxiv preprint.
How to cite: pJRK151 was a gift from Mike Boxem (Addgene plasmid # 173739 ; http://n2t.net/addgene:173739 ; RRID:Addgene_173739)
